Addgene plasmid #80427: pSMART-sgRNA (Sp)
Purpose: (Empty Backbone) U6 promoter driven sgRNA expression plasmid. Annealed oligonucleotides encoding crRNA sequence are ligated into BbsI site.
Depositing lab: Sara Howden & Melissa Little. Depositing organization: Murdoch Children's Research Institute. Publication: A Cas9 Variant for Efficient Generation of Indel-Free Knockin or Gene-Corrected Human Pluripotent Stem Cells. Howden SE, McColl B, Glaser A, Vadolas J, Petrou S, Little MH, Elefanty AG, Stanley EG. Stem Cell Reports. 2016 Sep 13;7(3):508-17. doi: 10.1016/j.stemcr.2016.07.001. Epub 2016 Aug 4. PubMed 27499201.
Backbone
  Vector backbone: PSMARTHCKan
  Backbone manufacturer: Lucigen
  Modifications to backbone: Insertion of U6 promoter, trcerRNA and two BbsI sites
  Vector type: Mammalian Expression
Growth in bacteria
  Bacterial resistance: Kanamycin, 50 μg/mL
  Growth temperature: 37°C
  Growth strain: DH5alpha
  Copy number: High Copy
Terms and licenses: Academic/Nonprofit Terms; Industry Terms: Not Available to Industry
Depositor comments: Insert complementary annealed oligonucleotides encoding desired crRNA into BbsI sites. Include following overhangs: 5' ODN: CACCG(N19) 3' ODN: AAAC(N19)C
How to cite: pSMART-sgRNA (Sp) was a gift from Sara Howden & Melissa Little (Addgene plasmid # 80427 ; http://n2t.net/addgene:80427 ; RRID:Addgene_80427)
