[The description below was written by a language model from this plasmid's Addgene catalogue record and pLannotate feature annotations shown in this document.]
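Description:
pSMART-sgRNA (Sp) is a compact (about 2.2 kb) empty-backbone plasmid for expressing single guide RNAs for the Streptococcus pyogenes CRISPR/Cas9 system in mammalian cells. It is built on the Lucigen pSMART HC Kan cloning vector, which the depositors modified by inserting a U6 promoter, the tracrRNA-derived guide scaffold and two BbsI sites. Propagation in E. coli relies on a high-copy ColE1/pUC-type origin, and selection is by kanamycin through an aminoglycoside phosphotransferase gene, annotated as driven by the cat promoter. As is typical of the pSMART design, bacterial transcription terminators (tonB, T7Te and T3Te) flank the marker and the origin. These insulate the cloning region from transcription reading in or out of the backbone.

The functional cassette consists of the human U6 snRNA promoter, an RNA polymerase III promoter suited to producing short, uncapped transcripts with defined ends, followed after a short gap by the SpCas9 gRNA scaffold. According to the record, that gap holds the paired BbsI sites. BbsI is a type IIS enzyme, so digestion leaves non-complementary overhangs into which a pair of annealed oligonucleotides encoding the desired crRNA targeting sequence can be ligated directionally. This places the spacer directly upstream of the scaffold to yield a complete sgRNA.

The plasmid carries no Cas9 gene, reporter or mammalian selection cassette, so the nuclease must be supplied separately. The associated publication concerns a Cas9 variant for generating indel-free knock-in or gene-corrected human pluripotent stem cells, which indicates its intended use as the guide-delivery component in such genome-editing experiments.
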