Features (pLannotate 1.2.2; 8 found; start..end, strand, type, name):
     42..282     +  promoter       U6 promoter: RNA polymerase III promoter for human U6 snRNA
    316..391     +  misc_RNA       gRNA scaffold: guide RNA scaffold for the Streptococcus pyogenes CRISPR/Cas9 system
    484..515     +  terminator     tonB terminator: bidirectional E. coli tonB-P14 transcription terminator
    516..618     +  promoter       cat promoter: promoter of the E. coli cat gene encoding chloramphenicol acetyltransferase
    619..1432    +  CDS            KanR (fragment): aminoglycoside phosphotransferase; aph(3')-Ia; confers resistance to kanamycin in bacteria or G418 (Geneticin®) in eukaryotes
   1455..1482    +  terminator     T7Te terminator: phage T7 early transcription terminator
   1494..2081    -  rep_origin     ori: high-copy-number ColE1/pMB1/pBR322/pUC origin of replication
   2103..2132    -  terminator     T3Te terminator: phage T3 early transcription terminator
>Addgene plasmid #80427 | pSMART-sgRNA (Sp) | depositor full sequence | sequence record 156787 | pSMART-sgRNA (Sp) sequence 2199 bps
CCAAGCTCGGATCCGATATCGACGTCAAGGTCGGGCAGGAAGAGGGCCTATTTCCCATGATTCCTTCATA
TTTGCATATACGATACAAGGCTGTTAGAGAGATAATTAGAATTAATTTGACTGTAAACACAAAGATATTA
GTACAAAATACGTGACGTAGAAAGTAATAATTTCTTGGGTAGTTTGCAGTTTTAAAATTATGTTTTAAAA
TGGACTATCATATGCTTACCGTAACTTGAAAGTATTTCGATTTCTTGGCTTTATATATCTTGTGGAAAGG
ACGAAACACCGGGTCTTCATTATTCCAGAAGACAAGTTTTAGAGCTAGAAATAGCAAGTTAAAATAAGGC
TAGTCCGTTATCAACTTGAAAAAGTGGCACCGAGTCGGTGCTTTTTTTTGCGGCCGCACTTGAAATTCGG
ACGAATTCTCTAGATATCGCTCAATACTGACCATTTAAATCATACCTGACCTCCATAGCAGAAAGTCAAA
AGCCTCCGACCGGAGGCTTTTGACTTGATCGGCACGTAAGAGGTTCCAACTTTCACCATAATGAAATAAG
ATCACTACCGGGCGTATTTTTTGAGTTATCGAGATTTTCAGGAGCTAAGGAAGCTAAAATGAGCCATATT
CAACGGGAAACGTCTTGCTCGAGGCCGCGATTAAATTCCAACATGGATGCTGATTTATATGGGTATAAAT
GGGCTCGCGATAATGTCGGGCAATCAGGTGCGACAATCTATCGATTGTATGGGAAGCCCGATGCGCCAGA
GTTGTTTCTGAAACATGGCAAAGGTAGCGTTGCCAATGATGTTACAGATGAGATGGTCAGGCTAAACTGG
CTGACGGAATTTATGCCTCTTCCGACCATCAAGCATTTTATCCGTACTCCTGATGATGCATGGTTACTCA
CCACTGCGATCCCAGGGAAAACAGCATTCCAGGTATTAGAAGAATATCCTGATTCAGGTGAAAATATTGT
TGATGCGCTGGCAGTGTTCCTGCGCCGGTTGCATTCGATTCCTGTTTGTAATTGTCCTTTTAACGGCGAT
CGCGTATTTCGTCTCGCTCAGGCGCAATCACGAATGAATAACGGTTTGGTTGGTGCGAGTGATTTTGATG
ACGAGCGTAATGGCTGGCCTGTTGAACAAGTCTGGAAAGAAATGCATAAGCTTTTGCCATTCTCACCGGA
TTCAGTCGTCACTCATGGTGATTTCTCACTTGATAACCTTATTTTTGACGAGGGGAAATTAATAGGTTGT
ATTGATGTTGGACGAGTCGGAATCGCAGACCGATACCAGGATCTTGCCATCCTATGGAACTGCCTCGGTG
AGTTTTCTCCTTCATTACAGAAACGGCTTTTTCAAAAATATGGTATTGATAATCCTGATATGAATAAATT
GCAGTTTCACTTGATGCTCGATGAGTTTTTCTGAGGGCCCAAATGTAATCACCTGGCTCACCTTCGGGTG
GGCCTTTCTGCGTTGCTGGCGTTTTTCCATAGGCTCCGCCCCCCTGACGAGCATCACAAAAATCGATGCT
CAAGTCAGAGGTGGCGAAACCCGACAGGACTATAAAGATACCAGGCGTTTCCCCCTGGAAGCTCCCTCGT
GCGCTCTCCTGTTCCGACCCTGCCGCTTACCGGATACCTGTCCGCCTTTCTCCCTTCGGGAAGCGTGGCG
CTTTCTCATAGCTCACGCTGTAGGTATCTCAGTTCGGTGTAGGTCGTTCGCTCCAAGCTGGGCTGTGTGC
ACGAACCCCCCGTTCAGCCCGACCGCTGCGCCTTATCCGGTAACTATCGTCTTGAGTCCAACCCGGTAAG
ACACGACTTATCGCCACTGGCAGCAGCCACTGGTAACAGGATTAGCAGAGCGAGGTATGTAGGCGGTGCT
ACAGAGTTCTTGAAGTGGTGGCCTAACTACGGCTACACTAGAAGAACAGTATTTGGTATCTGCGCTCTGC
TGAAGCCAGTTACCTCGGAAAAAGAGTTGGTAGCTCTTGATCCGGCAAACAAACCACCGCTGGTAGCGGT
GGTTTTTTTGTTTGCAAGCAGCAGATTACGCGCAGAAAAAAAGGATCTCAAGAAGATCCTTTGATTTTCT
ACCGAAGAAAGGCCCACCCGTGAAGGTGAGCCAGTGAGTTGATTGCAGTCCAGTTACGCTGGAGTCTGAG
GCTCGTCCTGAATGATATCAAGCTTGAAT
