>Addgene plasmid #80427 | pSMART-sgRNA (Sp) | addgene partial sequence | sequence record 156779 | Kan-R 5'-ATCGCGAGCCCATTTATACC-3'
TTAATCGCGGCCTCGAGCAAGACGTTTCCCGTTGAATATGGCTCATTTTAGCTTCCTTAGCTCCTGAAAA
TCTCGATAACTCAAAAAATACGCCCGGTAGTGATCTTATTTCATTATGGTGAAAGTTGGAACCTCTTACG
TGCCGATCAAGTCAAAAGCCTCCGGTCGGAGGCTTTTGACTTTCTGCTATGGAGGTCAGGTATGATTTAA
ATGGTCAGTATTGAGCGATATCTAGAGAATTCGTCCGAATTTCAAGTGCGGCCGCAAAAAAAAGCACCGA
CTCGGTGCCACTTTTTCAAGTTGATAACGGACTAGCCTTATTTTAACTTGCTATTTCTAGCTCTAAAACT
TGTCTTCTGGAATAATGAAGACCCGGTGTTTCGTCCTTTCCACAAGATATATAAAGCCAAGAAATCGAAA
TACTTTCAAGTTACGGTAAGCATATGATAGTCCATTTTAAAACATAATTTTAAAACTGCAAACTACCCAA
GAAATTATTACTTTCTACGTCACGTATTTTGTACTAATATCTTTGTGTTTACAGTCAAATTAATTCTAAT
TATCTCTCTAACAGCCTTGTATCGTATATGCAAATATGAAGGAATCATGGGAAATAGGCCCTCTTCCTGC
CCGACCTTGACGTCGATATCGGATCCGAGCTTGGATTCAAGCTTGATATCATTCAGGACGAGCCTCAGAC
TCCAGCGTAACTGGACTGCAATCAACTCACTGGCTCACCTTCACGGGTGGGCCTTTCTTCGGTAGAAAAT
CAAAGGATCTTCTTGAGATCCTTTTTTTCTGCGCGTAATCTGCTGCTTGCAAACAAAAAAACCACCGCTA
CCAGCGGTGGTTTGTTTGCCGGATCAAGAGCTACCAACTCTTTTTCCGAGGTAACTGGCTTCAGCAGAGC
GCAGATACCAAATACTGTTCTTCTAGTGTAGCCGTAGTTAGGCCACCACTTCAAGAACTCTGTAGCACCG
CCTACATACCTCGCTCTGCTAATCCTGTTACCAGTGGCTGCTGCCAGTGG
