>Addgene plasmid #80427 | pSMART-sgRNA (Sp) | addgene partial sequence | sequence record 156786 | KanR2-F 5'-GAACTGCCTCGGTGAGTTTT-3'
AACGGCTTTTTCAAAAATATGGTATTGATAATCCTGATATGAATAAATTGCAGTTTCACTTGATGCTCGA
TGAGTTTTTCTGAGGGCCCAAATGTAATCACCTGGCTCACCTTCGGGTGGGCCTTTCTGCGTTGCTGGCG
TTTTTCCATAGGCTCCGCCCCCCTGACGAGCATCACAAAAATCGATGCTCAAGTCAGAGGTGGCGAAACC
CGACAGGACTATAAAGATACCAGGCGTTTCCCCCTGGAAGCTCCCTCGTGCGCTCTCCTGTTCCGACCCT
GCCGCTTACCGGATACCTGTCCGCCTTTCTCCCTTCGGGAAGCGTGGCGCTTTCTCATAGCTCACGCTGT
AGGTATCTCAGTTCGGTGTAGGTCGTTCGCTCCAAGCTGGGCTGTGTGCACGAACCCCCCGTTCAGCCCG
ACCGCTGCGCCTTATCCGGTAACTATCGTCTTGAGTCCAACCCGGTAAGACACGACTTATCGCCACTGGC
AGCAGCCACTGGTAACAGGATTAGCAGAGCGAGGTATGTAGGCGGTGCTACAGAGTTCTTGAAGTGGTGG
CCTAACTACGGCTACACTAGAAGAACAGTATTTGGTATCTGCGCTCTGCTGAAGCCAGTTACCTCGGAAA
AAGAGTTGGTAGCTCTTGATCCGGCAAACAAACCACCGCTGGTAGCGGTGGTTTTTTTGTTTGCAAGCAG
CAGATTACGCGCAGAAAAAAAGGATCTCAAGAAGATCCTTTGATTTTCTACCGAAGAAAGGCCCACCCGT
GAAGGTGAGCCAGTGAGTTGATTGCAGTCCAGTTACGCTGGAGTCTGAGGCTCGTCCTGAATGATATCAA
GCTTGAATCCAAGCTCGGATCCGATATCGACGTCAAGGTCGGGCAGGAAGAGGGCCTATTTCCCATGATT
CCTTCATATTTGCATATACGATACAAGGCTGTTAGAGAGATAATTAGAATTAATTTGACTGTAAACACAA
AGATATTAGTACAAAATAC
